>Addgene plasmid #130597 | pTK_Zfhx4_enh_12_Citrine | addgene full sequence | sequence record 259009 | Addgene NGS Result
[56 nt withheld, positions 1-56]
A
[49 nt withheld, positions 58-106]
CCTTTGACGTTGGAGTCCACGTTCTTT
[37 nt withheld, positions 134-170]
ACCCTATCTCGGTCTATTCTTTTGATTTATAAGGGATTTTGCCGATTTCGGCCTATTGGTTAAAAAATGA
GCTGATTTAACAAAAATTTAACGCGAATTTTAACAAAATATTAACGCTTACAATTTGCCATTCGCCATTC
AGGCTGCGCAACTGTTGGGAAGGGCGATCGGTGCGGGCCTCTTCGCTATTACGCCAGCCCAAGCTACCAT
GATAAGTAAGTAATATTAAGGTACGGGAGGTACTTGGAGCGGCCGCAATAAAATATCTTTATTTTCATTA
CATCTGTGTGTTGGTTTTTTGTGTGAATCGATAGTACTAACATACGCTCTCCATCAAAACAAAACGAAAC
AAAACAAACTAGCAAAATAGGCTGTCCCCAGTGCAAGTGCAGGTGCCAGAACATTTCTCTATCGATAGGT
ACCGAGCTCGAGTTGCCAGGGCTACAAAACCCAGTTCTGCACTGAACTTCAGAGGAAATCTGATTTTTCT
TCTTTTGTAACACTTCCATTATGCCAGCTTCGGCTTTGAATAAAATCAAGGCTTTTTAAAACTGGCCAGA
ATTAAGTTACTTCAGAAATATAACATGGGGCAAAATCACACATGAAAACTTGGCTGAACTCCTCAAACTT
TACTACAGCCACAAACAAACCTGACTGTTAAAATGTAAGAAAAACAAGTCTGCCATTAGGTAAAAATAAA
CAAGGCTAAAGGCTTCAGAGTACTATGACATTTCACACCGGCTACACTGTGAAGTCCCTGTCTAGCACTG
ACAAAACCTGAGCCCCAGAATCAGTGTCTTCAGCTCTTGTTGCCCCTCAAACAGAGGCATCTTTCTTGGC
ACACTCTGCCTCACAGATAATGTTGTGTGAGAAGCTTCCCTTAACTTCATGGGAGGGATCTATTTCCATC
CTTGGGAAGCATCCATTTACAGGACAGACTGCAAGCTGAGACTGGGTCCTGCTGCATCCCAGGAATGGAG
GCAGGGAGGAGCCCTTGTACAATTGGATTCTGGCCTTACACAATAAGAAGCAATTAACTGCATAGCTTTC
TGGCTCAGGCAGAAACCCAAATGCAAGTGCATGCCTTTTCTCTTCCAGTCTCAGGGAGCAAAAAGCAGCA
AATTCATATATGCTGTTACCTGCCTTCTCCTAGTAGCCAGAGCACAATATGAGCAATCACATCTGAAAGA
TTGTACTGTAAGCTGCTGCTTCTCCACTGAGGCCAGAATCCCATGATATAGGAAGGTAACAGCCATTAGT
CTTAGCACTGCTAATTGCTGTTTATCAATTGAGAGTGGTGCTGGATGTGTGGGTTTTCTGTTGGCTAGCC
CGGGCTCGAGATCTGCGATCTAAGTAAGCTTGCTGCTTCATCCCCGTGGCCCGTTGCTCGCGTTTGCTGG
CGGTGTCCCCGGAAGAAATATATTTGCATGTCTTTAGTTCTATGATGACACAAACCCCGCCCAGCGTCTT
GTCATTGGCGAATTCGAACACGCAGATGCAGTCGGGGCGGCGCGGTCCCAGGTCCACTTCGCATATTAAG
GTGACGCGTGTGGCCTCGAACACCGAGCGACCCTGCAGCGACCCGCTTAACAGCGTCAACAGCGTGCCGC
AGATCCCAAGCTTGCGGCCGCTTAAGCTGCAGAAGTTGGTCGTGAGGCACTGGGCAGGTAAGTATCAAGG
TTACAAGACAGGTTTAAGGAGACCAATAGAAACTGGGCTTGTCGAGACAGAGAAGACTCTTGCGTTTCTG
ATAGGCACCTATTGGTCTTACTGACATCCACTTTGCCTTTCTCTCCACAGGTGTCCACTCCCAGGTTCAA
TACAGCTCTTAAGCGGCCGCAAGCTAGCTTGCCGCCACCATGGTGAGCAAGGGCGAGGAGCTGTTCACCG
GGGTGGTGCCCATCCTGGTCGAGCTGGACGGCGACGTAAACGGCCACAAGTTCAGCGTGTCCGGCGAGGG
CGAGGGCGATGCCACCTACGGCAAGCTGACCCTGAAGTTCATCTGCACCACCGGCAAGCTGCCCGTGCCC
TGGCCCACCCTCGTGACCACCTTCGGCTACGGCCTGATGTGCTTCGCCCGCTACCCCGACCACATGAAGC
AGCACGACTTCTTCAAGTCCGCCATGCCCGAAGGCTACGTCCAGGAGCGCACCATCTTCTTCAAGGACGA
CGGCAACTACAAGACCCGCGCCGAGGTGAAGTTCGAGGGCGACACCCTGGTGAACCGCATCGAGCTGAAG
GGCATCGACTTCAAGGAGGACGGCAACATCCTGGGGCACAAGCTGGAGTACAACTACAACAGCCACAACG
TCTATATCATGGCCGACAAGCAGAAGAACGGCATCAAGGTGAACTTCAAGATCCGCCACAACATCGAGGA
CGGCAGCGTGCAGCTCGCCGACCACTACCAGCAGAACACCCCCATCGGCGACGGCCCCGTGCTGCTGCCC
GACAACCACTACCTGAGCTACCAGTCCGCCCTGAGCAAAGACCCCAACGAGAAGCGCGATCACATGGTCC
TGCTGGAGTTCGTGACCGCCGCCGGGATCACTCTCGGCATGGACGAGCTGTACAAGTGAGCCTCTAGACT
CCCTCAGCGGCGCGCCTGGTGTTCCTCGAGATCGGAGTCCTAAATCGACTGCCTTAGCGGTAGGACAGTA
GATCAGTCAGCGACGTGACGAACCCTCGCAGGATCAAGATCCCACGTGTCTAGAGTCGGGGCGGCCGGCC
GCTTCGAGCAGACATGATAAGATACATTGATGAGTTTGGACAAACCACAACTAGAATGCAGTGAAAAAAA
TGCTTTATTTGTGAAATTTGTGATGCTATTGCTTTATTTGTAACCATTATAAGCTGCAATAAACAAGTTA
ACAACAACAATTGCATTCATTTTATGTTTCAGGTTCAGGGGGAGGTGTGGGAGGTTTTTTAAAGCAAGTA
AAACCTCTACAAATGTGGTAAAATCGATAAGGATCCGTCGACCGATGCCCTTGAGAGCCTTCAACCCAGT
CAGCTCCTTCCGGTGGGCGCGGGGCATGACTATCGTCGCCGCACTTATGACTGTCTTCTTTATCATGCAA
CTCGTAGGACAGGTGCCGGCAGCGCTCTTCCGCTTCCTCGCTCACTGACTCGCTGCGCTCGGTCGTTCGG
CTGCGGCGAGCGGTATCAGCTCACTCAAAGGCGGTAATACGGTTATCCACAGAATCAGGGGATAACGCAG
GAAAGAACATGTGAGCAAAAGGCCAGCAAAAGGCCAGGAACCGTAAAAAGGCCGCGTTGCTGGCGTTTTT
CCATAGGCTCCGCCCCCCTGACGAGCATCACAAAAATCGACGCTCAAGTCAGAGGTGGCGAAACCCGACA
GGACTATAAAGATACCAGGCGTTTCCCCCTGGAAGCTCCCTCGTGCGCTCTCCTGTTCCGACCCTGCCGC
TTACCGGATACCTGTCCGCCTTTCTCCCTTCGGGAAGCGTGGCGCTTTCTCATAGCTCACGCTGTAGGTA
TCTCAGTTCGGTGTAGGTCGTTCGCTCCAAGCTGGGCTGTGTGCACGAACCCCCCGTTCAGCCCGACCGC
TGCGCCTTATCCGGTAACTATCGTCTTGAGTCCAACCCGGTAAGACACGACTTATCGCCACTGGCAGCAG
CCACTGGTAACAGGATTAGCAGAGCGAGGTATGTAGGCGGTGCTACAGAGTTCTTGAAGTGGTGGCCTAA
CTACGGCTACACTAGAAGAACAGTATTTGGTATCTGCGCTCTGCTGAAGCCAGTTACCTTCGGAAAAAGA
GTTGGTAGCTCTTGATCCGGCAAACAAACCACCGCTGGTAGCGGTGGTTTTTTTGTTTGCAAGCAGCAGA
TTACGCGCAGAAAAAAAGGATCTCAAGAAGATCCTTTGATCTTTTCTACGGGGTCTGACGCTCAGTGGAA
CGAAAACTCACGTTAAGGGATTTTGGTCATGAGATTATCAAAAAGGATCTTCACCTAGATCCTTTTAAAT
TAAAAATGAAGTTTTAAATCAATCTAAAGTATATATGAGTAAACTTGGTCTGACAGTTACCAATGCTTAA
TCAGTGAGGCACCTATCTCAGCGATCTGTCTATTTCGTTCATCCATAGTTGCCTGACTCCCCGTCGTGTA
GATAACTACGATACGGGAGGGCTTACCATCTGGCCCCAGTGCTGCAATGATACCGCGAGACCCACGCTCA
CCGGCTCCAGATTTATCAGCAATAAACCAGCCAGCCGGAAGGGCCGAGCGCAGAAGTGGTCCTGCAACTT
TATCCGCCTCCATCCAGTCTATTAATTGTTGCCGGGAAGCTAGAGTAAGTAGTTCGCCAGTTAATAGTTT
GCGCAACGTTGTTGCCATTGCTACAGGCATCGTGGTGTCACGCTCGTCGTTTGGTATGGCTTCATTCAGC
TCCGGTTCCCAACGATCAAGGCGAGTTACATGATCCCCCATGTTGTGCAAAAAAGCGGTTAGCTCCTTCG
GTCCTCCGATCGTTGTCAGAAGTAAGTTGGCCGCAGTGTTATCACTCATGGTTATGGCAGCACTGCATAA
TTCTCTTACTGTCATGCCATCCGTAAGATGCTTTTCTGTGACTGGTGAGTACTCAACCAAGTCATTCTGA
GAATAGTGTATGCGGCGACCGAGTTGCTCTTGCCCGGCGTCAATACGGGATAATACCGCGCCACATAGCA
GAACTTTAAAAGTGCTCATCATTGGAAAACGTTCTTCGGGGCGAAAACTCTCAAGGATCTTACCGCTGTT
GAGATCCAGTTCGATGTAACCCACTCGTGCACCCAACTGATCTTCAGCATCTTTTACTTTCACCAGCGTT
TCTGGGTGAGCAAAAACAGGAAGGCAAAATGCCGCAAAAAAGGGAATAAGGGCGACACGGAAATGTTGAA
TACTCATACTCTTCCTTTTTCAATATTATTGAAGCATTTATCAGGGTTATTGTCTCATGAGCGGATACAT
ATTTGAATGTATTTAGAAAAATAAACAAATAGGGGTTCCGCGCACATTTCCCCGAAAAGTGCCACCTG
[124 nt withheld, positions 5209-5332]
C
[35 nt withheld, positions 5334-5368]
Features (pLannotate 1.2.2; 13 found; start..end, strand, type, name):
    301..368     -  CDS            lacZα (fragment): LacZα fragment of β-galactosidase; lacZ fragment
    427..475     +  polyA_signal   poly(A) signal: synthetic polyadenylation signal
    489..580     +  misc_feature   pause site: RNA polymerase II transcriptional pause signal from the human α2 globin gene
   1615..1760    +  promoter       HSV TK promoter: herpes simplex virus thymidine kinase promoter
   1838..1970    +  intron         chimeric intron: chimera between introns from human β-globin and immunoglobulin heavy chain genes
   2030..2746    +  CDS            Citrine: Citrine is a basic (constitutively fluorescent) yellow fluorescent protein published in 2001, derived from Aequorea victoria. It has moderate acid sensitivity.
   2918..3039    -  polyA_signal   SV40 poly(A) signal: SV40 polyadenylation signal
   3062..3130    -  CDS            large T antigen (fragment): large T antigen from SV40 (simian virus 40)
   3146..3278    +  CDS            TcR (fragment): tetracycline efflux protein; tet; confers resistance to tetracycline
   3458..4046    -  rep_origin     ori: high-copy-number ColE1/pMB1/pBR322/pUC origin of replication
   4217..5077    -  CDS            AmpR: β-lactamase; bla; confers resistance to ampicillin, carbenicillin, and related antibiotics
   5078..5182    -  promoter       AmpR promoter: bla
   5209..269     +  rep_origin     f1 ori (across the origin) (sequence partly withheld): f1 bacteriophage origin of replication; arrow indicates direction of (+) strand synthesis
