[The description below was written by a language model from this plasmid's Addgene catalogue record and pLannotate feature annotations shown in this document.]
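Description:
pTK_Zfhx4_enh_12_Citrine is an enhancer reporter plasmid built on the pTK_BsmBI_Citrine backbone and designed to test whether a candidate cis-regulatory element can drive tissue-specific expression of a fluorescent protein. The insert is a roughly 950 bp chicken (Gallus gallus) genomic fragment designated Zfhx4_enh_12, a putative enhancer associated with the Zfhx4 locus. The feature table does not annotate it directly. It most plausibly occupies the unannotated stretch upstream of the herpes simplex virus thymidine kinase minimal promoter, between the upstream pause site and the promoter. The exact cloning sites are not recorded, and the sequenced record (5,368 nt) is somewhat shorter than the sum of the listed backbone and insert sizes.

The minimal TK promoter has little activity of its own, so transcription of the downstream cassette depends on the activity of the cloned enhancer. That cassette consists of a chimeric β-globin/immunoglobulin intron, which aids transcript processing and expression, followed by the coding sequence for Citrine, a yellow Aequorea-derived fluorescent protein. An SV40 polyadenylation region is annotated downstream, on the opposite strand. A synthetic poly(A) signal and an RNA polymerase II pause site from the human α2-globin gene sit upstream of the enhancer position, insulating the reporter from read-through transcription that originates in the backbone. In bacteria the plasmid replicates from a ColE1/pUC-type origin, although the catalogue lists it as low copy, and it is selected with ampicillin through β-lactamase. An f1 origin is also present, along with nonfunctional fragments of lacZα, the tetracycline resistance gene and SV40 large T antigen. The associated study concerns the neural crest gene regulatory network in vivo, which is consistent with use in assaying enhancer activity in embryos.
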