Addgene plasmid #130597: pTK_Zfhx4_enh_12_Citrine
Purpose: enhancer reporter
Depositing lab: Tatjana Sauka-Spengler. Depositing organization: University of Oxford. Publication: Reconstruction of the Global Neural Crest Gene Regulatory Network In Vivo. Williams RM, Candido-Ferreira I, Repapi E, Gavriouchkina D, Senanayake U, Ling ITC, Telenius J, Taylor S, Hughes J, Sauka-Spengler T. Dev Cell. 2019 Oct 21;51(2):255-276.e7. doi: 10.1016/j.devcel.2019.10.003. PubMed 31639368.
Backbone
  Vector backbone: pTK_BsmBI_Citrine
  Backbone size w/o insert (bp): 4670
  Vector type: enhancer reporter
Growth in bacteria
  Bacterial resistance: Ampicillin, 100 μg/mL
  Growth temperature: 37°C
  Growth strain: DH5alpha
  Copy number: Low Copy
Gene/Insert
  Gene/Insert name: Zfhx4_enh_12
  Species: G. gallus (chicken)
  Insert size (bp): 950
  Promoter: thymidine kinase minimal promoter
  Cloning method: Restriction Enzyme; 5′ cloning site Unknown (unknown if destroyed)
  Sequencing primers: 5′ pTK forward CTAGCAAAATAGGCTGTCCC; 3′ pTK reverse ATATTTCTTCCGGGGACACC
Terms and licenses: Academic/Nonprofit Terms; Industry Terms: Not Available to Industry
How to cite: pTK_Zfhx4_enh_12_Citrine was a gift from Tatjana Sauka-Spengler (Addgene plasmid # 130597 ; http://n2t.net/addgene:130597 ; RRID:Addgene_130597)
